Addgene plasmid #149006: pGBW-m4046454
Purpose: Yeast Expression plasmid for SARS-CoV-2 RNA-dependent RNA polymerase
Depositing lab: Ginkgo Bioworks & Benjie Chen. Depositing organization: Ginkgo Bioworks.
Backbone
  Vector backbone: AmpR; 2u URA3
  Backbone size w/o insert (bp): 4078
  Vector type: Yeast Expression
  Selectable markers: URA3
Growth in bacteria
  Bacterial resistance: Ampicillin, 100 μg/mL
  Growth temperature: 37°C
  Growth strain: DH5alpha
  Copy number: High Copy
Gene/Insert
  Gene/Insert name: SARS-CoV-2 RNA-dependent RNA polymerase
  Species: S. cerevisiae (budding yeast); Severe acute respiratory syndrome coronavirus 2
  Insert size (bp): 2789
  Mutation: wt
  Entrez Gene: ORF1ab (a.k.a. GU280_gp01)
  Promoter: pTEF1
  Tag / fusion protein: Cleavable thrombin;3xFLAG (C terminal on backbone)
  Cloning method: Unknown
Resource information
  A portion of this plasmid was derived from a plasmid made by: GinkgoBioworks
Depositor comments: NCBI Reference Sequence: YP_009725307.1. Created by gene synthesis with Not1 site. NGS used for QC was performed by Ginkgo and may not fully cover the entire plasmid.
How to cite: pGBW-m4046454 was a gift from Ginkgo Bioworks & Benjie Chen (Addgene plasmid # 149006 ; http://n2t.net/addgene:149006 ; RRID:Addgene_149006)
