[The description below was written by a language model from this plasmid's Addgene catalogue record and pLannotate feature annotations shown in this document.]
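Description:
pGBW-m4046454 is an episomal yeast expression plasmid built to produce the SARS-CoV-2 RNA-dependent RNA polymerase (the nsp12 segment of the ORF1ab polyprotein) in Saccharomyces cerevisiae. It is a yeast–E. coli shuttle vector. A 2μ origin supports multicopy maintenance in yeast, and the URA3 marker allows selection in uracil-auxotrophic strains, with the option of counterselection on 5-FOA. For bacterial propagation it has a ColE1/pUC-type origin and an ampicillin resistance gene, which the annotation places downstream of a cat promoter. The catalogue lists the plasmid as high copy, although the annotation also reports a short rop-like segment next to AmpR. Small phage and bacterial terminators (T3Te, T7Te, tonB) flank the bacterial modules, probably to insulate them from transcriptional read-through.

In the expression cassette, the constitutive yeast TEF1 promoter drives a wild-type polymerase coding sequence of about 2.8 kb, followed by the CYC1 terminator. The insert was made by gene synthesis. The listing of budding yeast alongside the virus as species may reflect host adaptation of the sequence, but the record does not state this. The annotation tool labels the ORF as a fragment of the replicase polyprotein and attaches text describing the 2'-O-methyltransferase. That text is the generic polyprotein entry, not a description of the region actually cloned. According to the catalogue, the backbone supplies a C-terminal thrombin-cleavable 3xFLAG tag, though only a short FLAG fragment was detected in the sequence. The tag would allow immunodetection and affinity purification, with optional removal by thrombin. The depositor notes that the NGS quality control may not cover the entire plasmid. The record supports use for recombinant expression of the viral polymerase in yeast, but names no more specific application.
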