Features (pLannotate 1.2.2; 14 found; start..end, strand, type, name):
     10..417     +  promoter       TEF1 promoter: S. cerevisiae TEF1; promoter for EF-1α
    434..3223    +  CDS            rep (fragment): R1AB_SARS2 - Experimental evidence at protein level: Swiss-Prot protein existence level 1. [2'-O-methyltransferase]: Methyltransferase that mediates mRNA cap 2'-O-ribose methylation to the 5'-cap structure of viral mRNAs. N7-methyl guanosine cap is a prerequisite for binding of nsp16. Therefore plays an essential role in viral mRNAs cap methylation which is essential to evade immune system. From Severe acute respiratory syndrome coronavirus 2 (2019-nCoV) (SARS-CoV-2).
   3241..3258    +  CDS            3xFLAG (fragment): three tandem FLAG® epitope tags, followed by an enterokinase cleavage site
   3336..3508    +  terminator     CYC1 terminator (fragment): S. cerevisiae CYC1; transcription terminator for CYC1
   3544..3720    +  promoter       URA3 promoter (fragment): S. cerevisiae URA3
   3721..4524    +  CDS            URA3: orotidine-5'-phosphate decarboxylase, required for uracil biosynthesis; S. cerevisiae URA3; yeast auxotrophic marker, counterselectable with 5-fluoroorotic acid (5-FOA)
   4607..5589    -  rep_origin     2μ ori: yeast 2μ plasmid origin of replication
   5667..5696    +  terminator     T3Te terminator: phage T3 early transcription terminator
   5718..6305    +  rep_origin     ori: high-copy-number ColE1/pMB1/pBR322/pUC origin of replication
   6317..6344    -  terminator     T7Te terminator: phage T7 early transcription terminator
   6368..6559    -  CDS            rop: Rop protein, which maintains plasmids at low copy number; rop
   6560..7420    -  CDS            AmpR: β-lactamase; bla; confers resistance to ampicillin, carbenicillin, and related antibiotics
   7421..7523    -  promoter       cat promoter: promoter of the E. coli cat gene encoding chloramphenicol acetyltransferase
   7524..7555    -  terminator     tonB terminator: bidirectional E. coli tonB-P14 transcription terminator
>Addgene plasmid #149006 | pGBW-m4046454 | addgene full sequence | sequence record 297718 | Ginkgo NGS Result
GCGGCCGCCCCACACACCATAGCTTCAAAATGTTTCTACTCCTTTTTTACTCTTCCAGATTTTCTCGGAC
TCCGCGCATCGCCGTACCACTTCAAAACACCCAAGCACAGCATACTAAATTTCCCCTCTTTCTTCCTCTA
GGGTGTCGTTAATTACCCGTACTAAAGGTTTGGAAAAGAAAAAAGAGACCGCCTCGTTTCTTTTTCTTCG
TCGAAAAAGGCAATAAAAATTTTTATCACGTTTCTTTTTCTTGAAAATTTTTTTTTTTGATTTTTTTCTC
TTTCGATGACCTCCCATTGATATTTAAGTTAATAAACGGTCTTCAATTTCTCAAGTTTCAGTTTCATTTT
TCTTGTTCTATTACAACTTTTTTTACTTCTTGCTCATTAGAAAGAAAGCATAGCAATCTAATCTAAGTTT
TAATTACAAAATGGCTGATGCACAATCGTTTTTAAACCGGGTTTGCGGTGTAAGTGCAGCCCGTCTTACA
CCGTGCGGCACAGGCACTAGTACTGATGTCGTATACAGGGCTTTTGACATCTACAATGATAAAGTAGCTG
GTTTTGCTAAATTCCTAAAAACTAATTGTTGTCGCTTCCAAGAAAAGGACGAAGATGACAATTTAATTGA
TTCTTACTTTGTAGTTAAGAGACACACTTTCTCTAACTACCAACATGAAGAAACAATTTATAATTTACTT
AAGGATTGTCCAGCTGTTGCTAAACATGACTTCTTTAAGTTTAGAATAGACGGTGACATGGTACCACATA
TATCACGTCAACGTCTTACTAAATACACAATGGCAGACCTCGTCTATGCTTTAAGGCATTTTGATGAAGG
TAATTGTGACACATTAAAAGAAATACTTGTCACATACAATTGTTGTGATGATGATTATTTCAATAAAAAG
GACTGGTATGATTTTGTAGAAAACCCAGATATATTACGCGTATACGCCAACTTAGGTGAACGTGTACGCC
AAGCTTTGTTAAAAACAGTACAATTCTGTGATGCCATGCGAAATGCTGGTATTGTTGGTGTACTGACATT
AGATAATCAAGATCTCAATGGTAACTGGTATGATTTCGGTGATTTCATACAAACCACGCCAGGTAGTGGA
GTTCCTGTTGTAGATTCTTATTATTCATTGTTAATGCCTATATTAACCTTGACCAGGGCTTTAACTGCAG
AGTCACATGTTGACACTGACTTAACAAAGCCTTACATTAAGTGGGATTTGTTAAAATATGACTTCACGGA
AGAGAGGTTAAAACTCTTTGACCGTTATTTTAAATATTGGGATCAGACATACCACCCAAATTGTGTTAAC
TGTTTGGATGACAGATGCATTCTGCATTGTGCAAACTTTAATGTTTTATTCTCTACAGTGTTCCCACCTA
CAAGTTTTGGACCACTAGTGAGAAAAATATTTGTTGATGGTGTTCCATTTGTAGTTTCAACTGGATACCA
CTTCAGAGAGCTAGGTGTTGTACATAATCAGGATGTAAACTTACATAGCTCTAGACTTAGTTTTAAGGAA
TTACTTGTGTATGCTGCTGACCCTGCTATGCACGCTGCTTCTGGTAATCTATTACTAGATAAACGCACTA
CGTGCTTTTCAGTAGCTGCACTTACTAACAATGTTGCTTTTCAAACTGTCAAACCCGGTAATTTTAACAA
AGACTTCTATGACTTTGCTGTGTCTAAGGGTTTCTTTAAGGAAGGAAGTTCTGTTGAATTAAAACACTTC
TTCTTTGCTCAGGATGGTAATGCTGCTATCAGCGATTATGACTACTATCGTTATAATCTACCAACAATGT
GTGATATCAGACAACTACTATTTGTAGTTGAAGTTGTTGATAAGTACTTTGATTGTTACGATGGTGGCTG
TATTAATGCTAACCAAGTCATCGTCAACAACCTAGACAAATCAGCTGGTTTTCCATTTAATAAATGGGGT
AAGGCTAGACTTTATTATGATTCAATGAGTTATGAGGATCAAGATGCACTTTTCGCATATACAAAACGTA
ATGTCATCCCTACTATAACTCAAATGAATCTTAAGTATGCCATTAGTGCAAAGAATAGAGCTCGCACCGT
AGCTGGTGTCTCTATCTGTAGTACTATGACCAATAGACAGTTTCATCAAAAATTATTGAAATCAATAGCC
GCCACTAGAGGAGCTACTGTAGTAATTGGAACAAGCAAATTCTATGGTGGTTGGCACAACATGTTAAAAA
CTGTTTATAGTGATGTAGAAAACCCTCACCTTATGGGTTGGGATTATCCTAAATGTGATAGAGCCATGCC
TAACATGCTTAGAATTATGGCCTCACTTGTTCTTGCTCGCAAACATACAACGTGTTGTAGCTTGTCACAC
CGTTTCTATAGATTAGCTAATGAGTGTGCTCAAGTATTGAGTGAAATGGTCATGTGTGGCGGTTCACTAT
ATGTTAAACCAGGTGGAACCTCATCAGGAGATGCCACAACTGCTTATGCTAATAGTGTTTTTAACATTTG
TCAAGCTGTCACGGCCAATGTTAATGCACTTTTATCTACTGATGGTAACAAAATTGCCGATAAGTATGTC
CGCAATTTACAACACAGACTTTATGAGTGTCTCTATAGAAATAGAGATGTTGACACAGACTTTGTGAATG
AGTTTTACGCATATTTGCGTAAACATTTCTCAATGATGATACTCTCTGACGATGCTGTTGTGTGTTTCAA
TAGCACTTATGCATCTCAAGGTCTAGTGGCTAGCATAAAGAACTTTAAGTCAGTTCTTTATTATCAAAAC
AATGTTTTTATGTCTGAAGCAAAATGTTGGACTGAGACTGACCTTACTAAAGGACCTCATGAATTTTGCT
CTCAACATACAATGCTAGTTAAACAGGGTGATGATTATGTGTACCTTCCTTACCCAGATCCATCAAGAAT
CCTAGGGGCCGGCTGTTTTGTAGATGATATCGTAAAAACAGATGGTACACTTATGATTGAACGGTTCGTG
TCTTTAGCTATAGATGCTTACCCACTTACTAAACATCCTAATCAGGAGTATGCTGATGTCTTTCATTTGT
ACTTACAATACATAAGAAAGCTACATGATGAGTTAACAGGACACATGTTAGACATGTATTCTGTTATGCT
TACTAATGATAACACTTCAAGGTATTGGGAACCTGAGTTTTATGAGGCTATGTACACACCGCATACAGTC
TTACTCGTGCCGAGAGGTTCTGATTATAAAGATCATGATGGTGATTATAAAGATCATGATATTGATTATA
AAGATGATGATGATAAATAAACAGGCCCCTTTTCCTTTGTCGATATCATGTAATTAGTTATGTCACGCTT
ACATTCACGCCCTCCTCCCACATCCGCTCTAACCGAAAAGGAAGGAGTTAGACAACCTGAAGTCTAGGTC
CCTATTTATTTTTTTTAATAGTTATGTTAGTATTAAGAACGTTATTTATATTTCAAATTTTTCTTTTTTT
TCTGTACAAAGCGGCCGCCGAACCACTAGTGCACTGCAGTACACGGTTTCCTTGAAATTTTTTTGATTCG
GTAATCTCCGAACAGAAGGAAGAACGAAGGAAGGAGCACAGACTTAGATTGGTATATATACGCATATGTA
GTGTTGAAGAAACATGAAATTGCCCAGTATTCTTAACCCAACTGCACAGAACAAAAACGTGCAGGAAACG
AAGATAAATCATGTCGAAAGCTACATATAAGGAACGTGCTGCTACTCATCCTAGTCCTGTTGCTGCCAAG
CTATTTAATATCATGCACGAAAAGCAAACAAACTTGTGTGCTTCATTGGATGTTCGTACCACCAAGGAAT
TACTGGAGTTAGTTGAAGCATTAGGTCCCAAAATTTGTTTACTAAAAACACATGTGGATATCTTGACTGA
TTTTTCCATGGAGGGCACAGTTAAGCCGCTAAAGGCATTATCCGCCAAGTACAATTTTTTACTCTTCGAG
GACAGAAAATTTGCTGACATTGGTAATACAGTCAAATTGCAGTACTCTGCGGGTGTATACAGAATAGCAG
AATGGGCAGACATTACGAATGCACACGGTGTGGTGGGCCCAGGTATTGTTAGCGGTTTGAAGCAGGCGGC
AGAAGAAGTAACAAAGGAACCTAGAGGCCTTTTGATGTTAGCAGAATTGTCATGCAAGGGCTCCCTATCT
ACTGGAGAATATACTAAGGGTACTGTTGACATTGCGAAGAGCGACAAAGATTTTGTTATCGGCTTTATTG
CTCAAAGAGACATGGGTGGAAGAGATGAAGGTTACGATTGGTTGATTATGACACCCGGTGTGGGTTTAGA
TGACAAGGGAGATGCATTGGGTCAACAGTATAGAACCGTGGATGATGTGGTTTCTACAGGATCTGACATT
ATTATTGTTGGAAGAGGACTATTTGCAAAGGGAAGGGATGCTAAGGTAGAGGGTGAACGTTACAGAAAAG
CAGGCTGGGAAGCATATTTGAGAAGATGCGGCCAGCAAAACTAAAAAACTGTATTATAAGTAAATGCATG
TATACTAAACTCACAAATTAGAGCTTCAATTTAATTATATCAGTTATTACCCGAGTAACGAAGCATCTGT
GCTTCATTTTGTAGAACAAAAATGCAACGCGAGAGCGCTAATTTTTCAAACAAAGAATCTGAGCTGCATT
TTTACAGAACAGAAATGCAACGCGAAAGCGCTATTTTACCAACGAAGAATCTGTGCTTCATTTTTGTAAA
ACAAAAATGCAACGCGAGAGCGCTAATTTTTCAAACAAAGAATCTGAGCTGCATTTTTACAGAACAGAAA
TGCAACGCGAGAGCGCTATTTTACCAACAAAGAATCTATACTTCTTTTTTGTTCTACAAAAATGCATCCC
GAGAGCGCTATTTTTCTAACAAAGCATCTTAGATTACTTTTTTTCTCCTTTGTGCGCTCTATAATGCAGT
CTCTTGATAACTTTTTGCACTGTAGGTCCGTTAAGGTTAGAAGAAGGCTACTTTGGTGTCTATTTTCTCT
TCCATAAAAAAAGCCTGACTCCACTTCCCGCGTTTACTGATTACTAGCGAAGCTGCGGGTGCATTTTTTC
AAGATAAAGGCATCCCCGATTATATTCTATACCGATGTGGATTGCGCATACTTTGTGAACAGAAAGTGAT
AGCGTTGATGATTCTTCATTGGTCAGAAAATTATGAACGGTTTCTTCTATTTTGTCTCTATATACTACGT
ATAGGAAATGTTTACATTTTCGTATTGTTTTCGATTCACTCTATGAATAGTTCTTACTACAATTTTTTTG
TCTAAAGAGTAATACTAGAGATAAACATAAAAAATGTAGAGGTCGAGTTTAGATGCAAGTTCAAGGAGCG
AAAGGTGGATGGGTAGGTTATATAGGGATATAGCACAGAGATATATAGCAAAGAGATACTTTTGAGCAAT
GTTTGTGGAAGCGGTATTCGCAATATTTTAGTAGCTCGTTACAGTCCGGTGCGTTTTTGGTTTTTTGAAA
GTGCGTCATCAGAGCGCTTTTGGTTTTCAAAAGCGCTCTGAAGTTCCTATACTTTCTAGCTAGAGAATAG
GAACTTCCCGAGCGGCCGCGTGTTACAAGCTTGACTCCAGCGTAACTGGACTGCAATCAACTCACTGGCT
CACCTTCACGGGTGGGCCTTTCTTCGGTAGAAAATCAAAGGATCTTCTTGAGATCCTTTTTTTCTGCGCG
TAATCTGCTGCTTGCAAACAAAAAAACCACCGCTACCAGCGGTGGTTTGTTTGCCGGATCAAGAGCTACC
AACTCTTTTTCCGAGGTAACTGGCTTCAGCAGAGCGCAGATACCAAATACTGTTCTTCTAGTGTAGCCGT
AGTTAGGCCACCACTTCAAGAACTCTGTAGCACCGCCTACATACCTCGCTCTGCTAATCCTGTTACCAGT
GGCTGCTGCCAGTGGCGATAAGTCGTGTCTTACCGGGTTGGACTCAAGACGATAGTTACCGGATAAGGCG
CAGCGGTCGGGCTGAACGGGGGGTTCGTGCACACAGCCCAGCTTGGAGCGAACGACCTACACCGAACTGA
GATACCTACAGCGTGAGCTATGAGAAAGCGCCACGCTTCCCGAAGGGAGAAAGGCGGACAGGTATCCGGT
AAGCGGCAGGGTCGGAACAGGAGAGCGCACGAGGGAGCTTCCAGGGGTAAACGCCTGGTATCTTTATAGT
CCTGTCGGGTTTCGCCACCTCTGACTTGAGCATCGATTTTTGTGATGCTCGTCAGGGGGGCGGAGCCTAT
GGAAAAACGCCAGCAACGCAGAAAGGCCCACCCGAAGGTGAGCCAGGTGATTACATTTGGGCCCTCATCA
GAGGTTTTCACCGTCATCACCGAAACGCGCGAGGCAGCTGCGGTAAAGCTCATCAGCGTGGTCGTGAAGC
GATTCACAGATGTCTGCCTGTTCATCCGCGTCCAGCTCGTTGAGTTTCTCCAGAAGCGTTAATGTCTGGC
TTCTGATAAAGCGGGCCATGTTAAGGGCGGTTTTTTCCTGTTTGGTCACTTACCAATGCTTAATCAGTGA
GGCACCTATCTCAGCGATCTGTCTATTTCGTTCATCCATAGTTGCCTGACTCCCCGTCGTGTAGATAACT
ACGATGCGGGAGGGCTTACCATCTGGCCCCAGTGCTGCAATGATACCGCGAGACCCACGCTCACCGGCTC
CAGATTTATCAGCAATAAACCAGCCAGCCGGGAGGGCCGAGCGCAGAAGTGATCCTGCAACTTTATCCGC
CTCCATCCAGTCTATTAATTGTTGCCGGGAAGCTAGAGTAAGTAGTTCGCCAGTTAATAGTTTGCGCAAC
GTTGTTGCCATTGCTACAGGCATCGTGGTGTCACGCTCGTCGTTTGGTATGGCTTCATTCAGCTCCGGTT
CCCAACGATCAAGGCGAGTTACATGATCCCCCATGTTGTGCAAAAAAGCGGTTAGCTCCTTCGGTCCTCC
GATCGTTGCCAGAAGTAAGTTGGCCGCAGTGTTATCACTCATGGTTATGGCAGCACTGCATAATTCTCTT
ACTGTCATGCCATCCGTGAGATGCTTTTCTGTGACTGGTGAGTACTCAACCAAGTCATTCTGAGAATAGT
GTATGCGGCGACCGAGTTGCTCTTGCCCGGCGTCAATACGGGATAATACCGCGCCACATAGCAGAACTTT
AAAAGTGCTCATCATTGGAAAACGTTCTTCGGGGCGTAAACTCTCAAGGATCTTACCGCTGTTGAGATCC
AGTTCGATGTAACCCACTCGTGCACCCAACTGATCTTCAGCATCTTTTACTTTCACCAGCGTTTCTGGGT
GAGCAAAAACAGGAAGGCAAAATGCCGCAAAAAAGGGAATAAGGGCGACACGGAAATGTTGAATACTCAT
TTTAGCTTCCTTAGCTCCTGAAAATCTCGATAACTCAAAAAATACGCCCGGTAGTGATCTTATTTCATTA
TGGTGAAAGTTGGAACCTCTTACGTGCCGATCAAGTCAAAAGCCTCCGGTCGGAGGCTTTTGACTTTCTG
CTATGGAGGTCAGGTATGATTTAAATGGTCAGTTAGA
